Addgene plasmid #118820: pDM_noro_A2_lacZ
Purpose: T7 RNAP-driven expression of norovirus antisense orientation toehold switches (A2) with a lacZ reporter.
Depositing lab: Alexander Green. Depositing organization: Arizona State University. Publication: Low-cost detection of norovirus using paper-based cell-free systems and synbody-based viral enrichment. Ma D, Shen L, Wu K, Diehnelt CW, Green AA. Synth Biol (Oxf). 2018;3(1):ysy018. doi: 10.1093/synbio/ysy018. Epub 2018 Sep 19. PubMed 30370338.
Backbone
  Vector backbone: pCOLAduet
  Vector type: Bacterial Expression
Growth in bacteria
  Bacterial resistance: Kanamycin, 50 μg/mL
  Growth temperature: 37°C
  Growth strain: DH5alpha
  Copy number: High Copy
Gene/Insert
  Gene/Insert name: Norovirus toehold switch A2
  Species: Synthetic
  Insert size (bp): 3238
  Cloning method: Gibson Cloning
  Sequencing primers: 5′ CGTTACTGGTTTCACATTCACCACCC
Terms and licenses: Academic/Nonprofit Terms; Industry Terms: Not Available to Industry
Depositor comments: Output gene is full-length lacZ There is a single mutation A343V in LacI that will not affect plasmid function
How to cite: pDM_noro_A2_lacZ was a gift from Alexander Green (Addgene plasmid # 118820 ; http://n2t.net/addgene:118820 ; RRID:Addgene_118820)
