[The description below was written by a language model from this plasmid's Addgene catalogue record and pLannotate feature annotations shown in this document.]
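Description:
pDM_noro_A2_lacZ is a bacterial expression plasmid built on the pCOLADuet backbone and carrying a synthetic toehold-switch riboregulator designed to sense norovirus RNA. It replicates from the ColA origin, which is compatible with other common plasmid origins so that it can coexist with additional plasmids in E. coli, and it is selected with kanamycin through an aminoglycoside phosphotransferase (KanR) gene driven by a bla-type promoter. The backbone also carries lacI under its own promoter. The depositor notes a single A343V substitution in LacI that is said not to affect plasmid function. Small annotated remnants, including a tetracycline-resistance fragment, a CAP binding site and a partial AmpR promoter, appear to be backbone leftovers rather than functional parts.

The payload is a reverse-strand cassette of about 3.2 kb in which a T7 promoter drives transcription of toehold switch A2, followed by full-length E. coli lacZ and a T7 terminator. The switch sequence itself is not annotated in the feature table, but it would lie in the short interval between the T7 promoter and the start of lacZ. In a toehold switch, the ribosome binding site and start codon are sequestered in an RNA hairpin. Binding of a complementary trigger RNA to the exposed toehold unwinds the hairpin and permits translation of the downstream reporter. Here the A2 design targets the antisense orientation of norovirus sequence, and activation produces β-galactosidase, which gives a colorimetric readout. According to the record, the construct supports T7 RNA polymerase-driven switch expression, and the associated work concerns low-cost norovirus detection in paper-based cell-free systems.
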