Features (pLannotate 1.2.2; 11 found; start..end, strand, type, name):
   1084..1102    -  promoter       T7 promoter: promoter for bacteriophage T7 RNA polymerase
   1162..1239    +  promoter       lacI promoter: lacI
   1240..2322    +  CDS            lacI: lac repressor; lacI; The lac repressor binds to the lac operator to inhibit transcription in E. coli. This inhibition can be relieved by adding lactose or isopropyl-β-D-thiogalactopyranoside (IPTG).
   2335..2356    +  protein_bind   CAP binding site: CAP binding activates transcription in the presence of cAMP. E. coli catabolite activator protein
   2371..2435    +  CDS            TcR (fragment): tetracycline efflux protein; tet; confers resistance to tetracycline
   2520..3155    +  rep_origin     ColA ori: Plasmids containing the ColA origin of replication can be propagated in E. coli cells that contain additional plasmids with compatible origins.
   3173..3264    +  promoter       AmpR promoter: bla
   3265..4080    +  CDS            KanR: aminoglycoside phosphotransferase; aph(3')-Ia; confers resistance to kanamycin in bacteria or G418 (Geneticin®) in eukaryotes
   4089..4146    -  promoter       AmpR promoter (fragment): bla
   4310..4356    -  terminator     T7 terminator: transcription terminator for bacteriophage T7 RNA polymerase
   4360..977     -  CDS            lacZ (across the origin): BGAL_ECOLI - Experimental evidence at protein level: Swiss-Prot protein existence level 1. From Escherichia coli (strain K12).
>Addgene plasmid #118820 | pDM_noro_A2_lacZ | addgene full sequence | sequence record 235986 | Addgene NGS Result
GCTTCAATCAGCGTGCCGTCGGCGGTGTGCAGTTCAACCACCGCACGATAGAGATTCGGGATTTCGGCGC
TCCACAGTTTCGGGTTTTCGACGTTCAGACGTAGTGTGACGCGATCGGCATAACCACCACGCTCATCGAT
AATTTCACCGCCGAAAGGCGCGGTGCCGCTGGCGACCTGCGTTTCACCCTGCCATAAAGAAACTGTTACC
CGTAGGTAGTCACGCAACTCGCCGCACATCTGAACTTCAGCCTCCAGTACAGCGCGGCTGAAATCATCAT
TAAAGCGAGTGGCAACATGGAAATCGCTGATTTGTGTAGTCGGTTTATGCAGCAACGAGACGTCACGGAA
AATGCCGCTCATCCGCCACATATCCTGATCTTCCAGATAACTGCCGTCACTCCAGCGCAGCACCATCACC
GCGAGGCGGTTTTCTCCGGCGCGTAAAAATGCGCTCAGGTCAAATTCAGACGGCAAACGACTGTCCTGGC
CGTAACCGACCCAGCGCCCGTTGCACCACAGATGAAACGCCGAGTTAACGCCATCAAAAATAATTCGCGT
CTGGCCTTCCTGTAGCCAGCTTTCATCAACATTAAATGTGAGCGAGTAACAACCCGTCGGATTCTCCGTG
GGAACAAACGGCGGATTGACCGTAATGGGATAGGTCACGTTGGTGTAGATGGGCGCATCGTAACCGTGCA
TCTGCCAGTTTGAGGGGACGACGACAGTATCGGCCTCAGGAAGATCGCACTCCAGCCAGCTTTCCGGCAC
CGCTTCTGGTGCCGGAAACCAGGCAAAGCGCCATTCGCCATTCAGGCTGCGCAACTGTTGGGAAGGGCGA
TCGGTGCGGGCCTCTTCGCTATTACGCCAGCTGGCGAAAGGGGGATGTGCTGCAAGGCGATTAAGTTGGG
TAACGCCAGGGTTTTCCCAGTCACGACGTTGTAAAACGACGGCCAGTGAATCCGTAATCATGGTCATTTT
ACGCATCTTCTTGCGCTGCCGCCAGGTTCCCAGTTTTGTCATCTTTATCTCCTCTGTTCTAAAGTCCACA
AAACTGGGAGCCAGATTGCGATCGCCCTCCCACCCTATAGTGAGTCGTATTAGCGCACACAACACGTGAG
CGGTGGTCACTTTCAACATAAGGGAGAGCGTCGAGATCCCGGACACCATCGAATGGCGCAAAACCTTTCG
CGGTATGGCATGATAGCGCCCGGAAGAGAGTCAATTCAGGGTGGTGAATGTGAAACCAGTAACGTTATAC
GATGTCGCAGAGTATGCCGGTGTCTCTTATCAGACCGTTTCCCGCGTGGTGAACCAGGCCAGCCACGTTT
CTGCGAAAACGCGGGAAAAAGTGGAAGCGGCGATGGCGGAGCTGAATTACATTCCCAACCGCGTGGCACA
ACAACTGGCGGGCAAACAGTCGTTGCTGATTGGCGTTGCCACCTCCAGTCTGGCCCTGCACGCGCCGTCG
CAAATTGTCGCGGCGATTAAATCTCGCGCCGATCAACTGGGTGCCAGCGTGGTGGTGTCGATGGTAGAAC
GAAGCGGCGTCGAAGCCTGTAAAGCGGCGGTGCACAATCTTCTCGCGCAACGCGTCAGTGGGCTGATCAT
TAACTATCCGCTGGATGACCAGGATGCCATTGCTGTGGAAGCTGCCTGCACTAATGTTCCGGCGTTATTT
CTTGATGTCTCTGACCAGACACCCATCAACAGTATTATTTTCTCCCATGAAGACGGTACGCGACTGGGCG
TGGAGCATCTGGTCGCATTGGGTCACCAGCAAATCGCGCTGTTAGCGGGCCCATTAAGTTCTGTCTCGGC
GCGTCTGCGTCTGGCTGGCTGGCATAAATATCTCACTCGCAATCAAATTCAGCCGATAGCGGAACGGGAA
GGCGACTGGAGTGCCATGTCCGGTTTTCAACAAACCATGCAAATGCTGAATGAGGGCATCGTTCCCACTG
CGATGCTGGTTGCCAACGATCAGATGGCGCTGGGCGCAATGCGCGCCATTACCGAGTCCGGGCTGCGCGT
TGGTGCGGACATCTCGGTAGTGGGATACGACGATACCGAAGACAGCTCATGTTATATCCCGCCGTTAACC
ACCATCAAACAGGATTTTCGCCTGCTGGGGCAAACCAGCGTGGACCGCTTGCTGCAACTCTCTCAGGGCC
AGGCGGTGAAGGGCAATCAGCTGTTGCCCGTCTCACTGGTGAAAAGAAAAACCACCCTGGCGCCCAATAC
GCAAACCGCCTCTCCCCGCGCGTTGGTCGATTCATTAATGCAGCTGGCACGACAGGTTTCCCGACTGGAA
AGCGGGCAGTGAGCGCAACGCAATTAATGTAAGTTAGCTCACTCATTAGGCACCGGGATCTCGACCGATG
CCCTTGAGAGCCTTCAACCCAGTCAGCTCCTTCCGGTGGGCGCGGGGCATGACTAACATGAGAATTACAA
CTTATATCGTATGGGGCTGACTTCAGGTGCTACATTTGAAGAGATAAATTGCACTGAAATCTAGAGTGAT
GGTGTCGGGAATCCGTAAAGGATCTTCTTGAGATCCTTTTACGATCGTCGTAATCTCCTGCTCTGTAAAC
GAAAAAACCGCCTGGGGAGGCGGTTTGATCGAAGGTTAAGTCAGTTGGGGAACTGCTTAACCTGGTAACT
GGCTTTAGTGGAGCGCAGATACCAAATACTGTCCTTTCAGTGTAGCCTCTGTTAGGCCACCACTTCAAGA
CTCTCGATATCTAAATCCACTAATTCTCAGTTACCAATGGCTGCTGCCAGTGGCGTTTTGTCGTGTCTTT
CCGGGTTGGACTCAAGATGATAGTTACCGGATAAGGCGCAGCAGTCGGGCTGAACGGGGGGTTCTTGCAC
ACAGCCCAGCTTGGAGCGAACTGTCTACACGGAACGGGACGTGGTGATTTGGGTAAAGCCTCCACCACAA
CACGGACGCCGCAGGACGGGAACAGGAGAGCGCAAGAGGGAGCCATCAGGGGGAAACGCCTGGTATCTTT
ATAGTCCTGTCGGGTTTCGCCACCACTGATTTGAGCGTCAGATTTCGTGATGTTCGTCAGGGGGGCGGAG
CCTATGGAAAAACGGCTTCGCTCCGGCCTTATTGTCTCTCTGCTAAGTATCCTCCTGGCATCTTCTAGGA
CGTTTCTGCGCTAGCATGCCTATTTGTTTATTTTTCTAAATACATTCAAATATGTATCCGCTCATGAGAC
AATAACCCTGATAAATGCTTCAATAATATTGAAAAAGGAAGAGTATGAGCCATATTCAACGGGAAACGTC
TTGCTCTAGGCCGCGATTAAATTCCAACATGGATGCTGATTTATATGGGTATAAATGGGCTCGCGATAAT
GTCGGGCAATCAGGTGCGACAATCTATCGATTGTATGGGAAGCCCGATGCGCCAGAGTTGTTTCTGAAAC
ATGGCAAAGGTAGCGTTGCCAATGATGTTACAGATGAGATGGTCAGACTAAACTGGCTGACGGAATTTAT
GCCTCTTCCGACCATCAAGCATTTTATCCGTACTCCTGATGATGCATGGTTACTCACCACTGCGATCCCC
GGGAAAACAGCATTCCAGGTATTAGAAGAATATCCTGATTCAGGTGAAAATATTGTTGATGCGCTGGCAG
TGTTCCTGCGCCGGTTGCATTCGATTCCTGTTTGTAATTGTCCTTTTAACAGCGACCGCGTATTTCGTCT
CGCTCAGGCGCAATCACGAATGAATAACGGTTTGGTTGATGCGAGTGATTTTGATGACGAGCGTAATGGC
TGGCCTGTTGAACAAGTCTGGAAAGAAATGCATAAACTTTTGCCATTCTCACCGGATTCAGTCGTCACTC
ATGGTGATTTCTCACTTGATAACCTTATTTTTGACGAGGGGAAATTAATAGGTTGTATTGATGTTGGACG
AGTCGGAATCGCAGACCGATACCAGGATCTTGCCATCCTATGGAACTGCCTCGGTGAGTTTTCTCCTTCA
TTACAGAAACGGCTTTTTCAAAAATATGGTATTGATAATCCTGATATGAATAAATTGCAGTTTCATTTGA
TGCTCGATGAGTTTTTCTAAGAATTAATTCATGAGCGGATACATATTTGAATGTATTTAGAAAAATAAAC
AAATAGGGGTTCCGCGCACATTTCCCCGAAAAGTGCCACTTGCGGAGACCCGGTCGTCAGCTTGTCGTCG
GTTCAGGGCAGGGTCGTTAAATAGCCGCTTATGTCTATTGCTGGTTTACCGGTTTATTGACTACCGGAAG
CAGTGTGACCGTGTGCTTCTCAAATGCCTGAGGTTTCAGCAAAAAACCCCTCAAGACCCGTTTAGAGGCC
CCAAGGGGTTATGCTATTATTTTTGACACCAGACCAACTGGTAATGGTAGCGACCGGCGCTCAGCTGGAA
TTCCGCCGATACTGACGGGCTCCAGGAGTCGTCGCCACCAATCCCCATATGGAAACCGTCGATATTCAGC
CATGTGCCTTCTTCCGCGTGCAGCAGATGGCGATGGCTGGTTTCCATCAGTTGCTGTTGACTGTAGCGGC
TGATGTTGAACTGGAAGTCGCCGCGCCACTGGTGTGGGCCATAATTCAATTCGCGCGTCCCGCAGCGCAG
ACCGTTTTCGCTCGGGAAGACGTACGGGGTATACATGTCTGACAATGGCAGATCCCAGCGGTCAAAACAG
GCGGCAGTAAGGCGGTCGGGATAGTTTTCTTGCGGCCCTAATCCGAGCCAGTTTACCCGCTCTGCTACCT
GCGCCAGCTGGCAGTTCAGGCCAATCCGCGCCGGATGCGGTGTATCGCTCGCCACTTCAACATCAACGGT
AATCGCCATTTGACCACTACCATCAATCCGGTAGGTTTTCCGGCTGATAAATAAGGTTTTCCCCTGATGC
TGCCACGCGTGAGCGGTCGTAATCAGCACCGCATCAGCAAGTGTATCTGCCGTGCACTGCAACAACGCTG
CTTCGGCCTGGTAATGGCCCGCCGCCTTCCAGCGTTCGACCCAGGCGTTAGGGTCAATGCGGGTCGCTTC
ACTTACGCCAATGTCGTTATCCAGCGGTGCACGGGTGAACTGATCGCGCAGCGGCGTCAGCAGTTGTTTT
TTATCGCCAATCCACATCTGTGAAAGAAAGCCTGACTGGCGGTTAAATTGCCAACGCTTATTACCCAGCT
CGATGCAAAAATCCATTTCGCTGGTGGTCAGATGCGGGATGGCGTGGGACGCGGCGGGGAGCGTCACACT
GAGGTTTTCCGCCAGACGCCACTGCTGCCAGGCGCTGATGTGCCCGGCTTCTGACCATGCGGTCGCGTTC
GGTTGCACTACGCGTACTGTGAGCCAGAGTTGCCCGGCGCTCTCCGGCTGCGGTAGTTCAGGCAGTTCAA
TCAACTGTTTACCTTGTGGAGCGACATCCAGAGGCACTTCACCGCTTGCCAGCGGCTTACCATCCAGCGC
CACCATCCAGTGCAGGAGCTCGTTATCGCTATGACGGAACAGGTATTCGCTGGTCACTTCGATGGTTTGC
CCGGATAAACGGAACTGGAAAAACTGCTGCTGGTGTTTTGCTTCCGTCAGCGCTGGATGCGGCGTGCGGT
CGGCAAAGACCAGACCGTTCATACAGAACTGGCGATCGTTCGGCGTATCGCCAAAATCACCGCCGTAAGC
CGACCACGGGTTGCCGTTTTCATCATATTTAATCAGCGACTGATCCACCCAGTCCCAGACGAAGCCGCCC
TGTAAACGGGGATACTGACGAAACGCCTGCCAGTATTTAGCGAAACCGCCAAGACTGTTACCCATCGCGT
GGGCGTATTCGCAAAGGATCAGCGGGCGCGTCTCTCCAGGTAGCGAAAGCCATTTTTTGATGGACCATTT
CGGCACAGCCGGGAAGGGCTGGTCTTCATCCACGCGCGCGTACATCGGGCAAATAATATCGGTGGCCGTG
GTGTCGGCTCCGCCGCCTTCATACTGCACCGGGCGGGAAGGATCGACAGATTTGATCCAGCGATACAGCG
CGTCGTGATTAGCGCCGTGGCCTGATTCATTCCCCAGCGACCAGATGATCACACTCGGGTGATTACGATC
GCGCTGCACCATTCGCGTTACGCGTTCGCTCATCGCCGGTAGCCAGCGCGGATCATCGGTCAGACGATTC
ATTGGCACCATGCCGTGGGTTTCAATATTGGCTTCATCCACCACATACAGGCCGTAGCGGTCGCACAGCG
TGTACCACAGCGGATGGTTCGGATAATGCGAACAGCGCACGGCGTTAAAGTTGTTCTGCTTCATCAGCAG
GATATCCTGCACCATCGTCTGCTCATCCATGACCTGACCATGCAGAGGATGATGCTCGTGACGGTTAACG
CCTCGAATCAGCAACGGCTTGCCGTTCAGCAGCAGCAGACCATTTTCAATCCGCACCTCGCGGAAACCGA
CATCGCAGGCTTCT
