>Addgene plasmid #118820 | pDM_noro_A2_lacZ | depositor partial sequence | sequence record 224536 | Norovirus toehold switch A2
GGGTGGGAGGGCGATCGCAATCTGGCTCCCAGTTTTGTGGACTTTAGAACAGAGGAGATAAAGATGACAA
AACTGGGAACCTGGCGGCAGCGCAAGAAG
