>Addgene plasmid #118820 | pDM_noro_A2_lacZ | depositor partial sequence | sequence record 224537 | lacZ gene
ATGACCATGATTACGGATTCACTGGCCGTCGTTTTACAACGTCGTGACTGGGAAAACCCTGGCGTTACCC
AACTTAATCGCCTTGCAGCACATCCCCCTTTCGCCAGCTGGCGTAATAGCGAAGAGGCCCGCACCGATCG
CCCTTCCCAACAGTTGCGCAGCCTGAATGGCGAATGGCGCTTTGCCTGGTTTCCGGCACCAGAAGCGGTG
CCGGAAAGCTGGCTGGAGTGCGATCTTCCTGAGGCCGATACTGTCGTCGTCCCCTCAAACTGGCAGATGC
ACGGTTACGATGCGCCCATCTACACCAACGTGACCTATCCCATTACGGTCAATCCGCCGTTTGTTCCCAC
GGAGAATCCGACGGGTTGTTACTCGCTCACATTTAATGTTGATGAAAGCTGGCTACAGGAAGGCCAGACG
CGAATTATTTTTGATGGCGTTAACTCGGCGTTTCATCTGTGGTGCAACGGGCGCTGGGTCGGTTACGGCC
AGGACAGTCGTTTGCCGTCTGAATTTGACCTGAGCGCATTTTTACGCGCCGGAGAAAACCGCCTCGCGGT
GATGGTGCTGCGCTGGAGTGACGGCAGTTATCTGGAAGATCAGGATATGTGGCGGATGAGCGGCATTTTC
CGTGACGTCTCGTTGCTGCATAAACCGACTACACAAATCAGCGATTTCCATGTTGCCACTCGCTTTAATG
ATGATTTCAGCCGCGCTGTACTGGAGGCTGAAGTTCAGATGTGCGGCGAGTTGCGTGACTACCTACGGGT
AACAGTTTCTTTATGGCAGGGTGAAACGCAGGTCGCCAGCGGCACCGCGCCTTTCGGCGGTGAAATTATC
GATGAGCGTGGTGGTTATGCCGATCGCGTCACACTACGTCTGAACGTCGAAAACCCGAAACTGTGGAGCG
CCGAAATCCCGAATCTCTATCGTGCGGTGGTTGAACTGCACACCGCCGACGGCACGCTGATTGAAGCAGA
AGCCTGCGATGTCGGTTTCCGCGAGGTGCGGATTGAAAATGGTCTGCTGCTGCTGAACGGCAAGCCGTTG
CTGATTCGAGGCGTTAACCGTCACGAGCATCATCCTCTGCATGGTCAGGTCATGGATGAGCAGACGATGG
TGCAGGATATCCTGCTGATGAAGCAGAACAACTTTAACGCCGTGCGCTGTTCGCATTATCCGAACCATCC
GCTGTGGTACACGCTGTGCGACCGCTACGGCCTGTATGTGGTGGATGAAGCCAATATTGAAACCCACGGC
ATGGTGCCAATGAATCGTCTGACCGATGATCCGCGCTGGCTACCGGCGATGAGCGAACGCGTAACGCGAA
TGGTGCAGCGCGATCGTAATCACCCGAGTGTGATCATCTGGTCGCTGGGGAATGAATCAGGCCACGGCGC
TAATCACGACGCGCTGTATCGCTGGATCAAATCTGTCGATCCTTCCCGCCCGGTGCAGTATGAAGGCGGC
GGAGCCGACACCACGGCCACCGATATTATTTGCCCGATGTACGCGCGCGTGGATGAAGACCAGCCCTTCC
CGGCTGTGCCGAAATGGTCCATCAAAAAATGGCTTTCGCTACCTGGAGAGACGCGCCCGCTGATCCTTTG
CGAATACGCCCACGCGATGGGTAACAGTCTTGGCGGTTTCGCTAAATACTGGCAGGCGTTTCGTCAGTAT
CCCCGTTTACAGGGCGGCTTCGTCTGGGACTGGGTGGATCAGTCGCTGATTAAATATGATGAAAACGGCA
ACCCGTGGTCGGCTTACGGCGGTGATTTTGGCGATACGCCGAACGATCGCCAGTTCTGTATGAACGGTCT
GGTCTTTGCCGACCGCACGCCGCATCCAGCGCTGACGGAAGCAAAACACCAGCAGCAGTTTTTCCAGTTC
CGTTTATCCGGGCAAACCATCGAAGTGACCAGCGAATACCTGTTCCGTCATAGCGATAACGAGCTCCTGC
ACTGGATGGTGGCGCTGGATGGTAAGCCGCTGGCAAGCGGTGAAGTGCCTCTGGATGTCGCTCCACAAGG
TAAACAGTTGATTGAACTGCCTGAACTACCGCAGCCGGAGAGCGCCGGGCAACTCTGGCTCACAGTACGC
GTAGTGCAACCGAACGCGACCGCATGGTCAGAAGCCGGGCACATCAGCGCCTGGCAGCAGTGGCGTCTGG
CGGAAAACCTCAGTGTGACGCTCCCCGCCGCGTCCCACGCCATCCCGCATCTGACCACCAGCGAAATGGA
TTTTTGCATCGAGCTGGGTAATAAGCGTTGGCAATTTAACCGCCAGTCAGGCTTTCTTTCACAGATGTGG
ATTGGCGATAAAAAACAACTGCTGACGCCGCTGCGCGATCAGTTCACCCGTGCACCGCTGGATAACGACA
TTGGCGTAAGTGAAGCGACCCGCATTGACCCTAACGCCTGGGTCGAACGCTGGAAGGCGGCGGGCCATTA
CCAGGCCGAAGCAGCGTTGTTGCAGTGCACGGCAGATACACTTGCTGATGCGGTGCTGATTACGACCGCT
CACGCGTGGCAGCATCAGGGGAAAACCTTATTTATCAGCCGGAAAACCTACCGGATTGATGGTAGTGGTC
AAATGGCGATTACCGTTGATGTTGAAGTGGCGAGCGATACACCGCATCCGGCGCGGATTGGCCTGAACTG
CCAGCTGGCGCAGGTAGCAGAGCGGGTAAACTGGCTCGGATTAGGGCCGCAAGAAAACTATCCCGACCGC
CTTACTGCCGCCTGTTTTGACCGCTGGGATCTGCCATTGTCAGACATGTATACCCCGTACGTCTTCCCGA
GCGAAAACGGTCTGCGCTGCGGGACGCGCGAATTGAATTATGGCCCACACCAGTGGCGCGGCGACTTCCA
GTTCAACATCAGCCGCTACAGTCAACAGCAACTGATGGAAACCAGCCATCGCCATCTGCTGCACGCGGAA
GAAGGCACATGGCTGAATATCGACGGTTTCCATATGGGGATTGGTGGCGACGACTCCTGGAGCCCGTCAG
TATCGGCGGAATTCCAGCTGAGCGCCGGTCGCTACCATTACCAGTTGGTCTGGTGTCAAAAATAA
